Addgene plasmid #99483: pAP607-2
Purpose: Myc::TEV::3XFlag::GFP::3XFlag::TEV::Myc
Depositing lab: Geraldine Seydoux. Depositing organization: Johns Hopkins University and School of Medicine. Publication: Precision genome editing using CRISPR-Cas9 and linear repair templates in C. elegans. Paix A, Folkmann A, Seydoux G. Methods. 2017 May 15;121-122:86-93. doi: 10.1016/j.ymeth.2017.03.023. Epub 2017 Apr 7. PubMed 28392263.
Backbone
  Vector backbone: pUC19
  Vector type: Bacterial Expression
Growth in bacteria
  Bacterial resistance: Ampicillin, 100 μg/mL
  Growth temperature: 37°C
  Growth strain: DH5alpha
  Copy number: High Copy
Gene/Insert
  Gene/Insert name: Myc::TEV::3XFlag::GFP::3XFlag::TEV::Myc
  Species: C. elegans (nematode)
  Cloning method: Ligation Independent Cloning
  Sequencing primers: 5′ M13pUC-Fwd; 3′ M13pUC-Rev
Terms and licenses: Academic/Nonprofit Terms; Industry Terms: Not Available to Industry
How to cite: pAP607-2 was a gift from Geraldine Seydoux (Addgene plasmid # 99483 ; http://n2t.net/addgene:99483 ; RRID:Addgene_99483)
