[The description below was written by a language model from this plasmid's Addgene catalogue record and pLannotate feature annotations shown in this document.]
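Description:
pAP607-2 is a small (about 3.6 kb) pUC19-based plasmid maintained in E. coli at high copy through the ColE1/pUC origin and selected with ampicillin via the β-lactamase gene and its native promoter. Although catalogued as a bacterial expression vector, its content points to a role as a cloning and template plasmid. It carries a composite tag cassette inserted by ligation-independent cloning into the pUC19 polylinker, interrupting lacZα, and no eukaryotic promoter or terminator is annotated around it. The cassette runs on the opposite strand to the residual lac promoter, operator and CAP site, so these backbone elements do not appear positioned to drive it. The short rop, bom, lacI and RSF ori fragments called by the annotation are only partial matches and have no evident functional role.

The insert is described as Myc::TEV::3xFLAG::GFP::3xFLAG::TEV::Myc, a symmetric arrangement in which a GFP coding sequence is flanked on each side by three FLAG epitopes, a TEV protease cleavage site and a Myc epitope. The feature table confirms an Aequorea victoria-derived fluorescent protein (matched to a Q80R variant), a complete 3xFLAG immediately downstream and a partial FLAG match immediately upstream. The Myc and TEV elements and the rest of the upstream 3xFLAG were not picked up by the automated annotation, though unannotated sequence lies on either side where they would sit.

The associated publication concerns CRISPR-Cas9 genome editing in C. elegans with linear repair templates. This suggests the plasmid serves as a PCR template for amplifying the tag cassette with homology arms, allowing knock-in of a fluorescent, epitope-tagged and protease-cleavable module at endogenous loci. The record itself does not spell out this use.
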