Features (pLannotate 1.2.2; 15 found; start..end, strand, type, name):
    126..714     -  rep_origin     ori: high-copy-number ColE1/pMB1/pBR322/pUC origin of replication
    885..1745    -  CDS            AmpR: β-lactamase; bla; confers resistance to ampicillin, carbenicillin, and related antibiotics
   1746..1850    -  promoter       AmpR promoter: bla
   1945..1980    +  CDS            rop (fragment): Rop protein, which maintains plasmids at low copy number; rop
   2082..2181    +  misc_feature   bom (fragment): basis of mobility region from pBR322
   2187..2344    -  CDS            lacZα (fragment): LacZα fragment of β-galactosidase; lacZ fragment
   2463..2483    +  CDS            FLAG (fragment): FLAG® epitope tag, followed by an enterokinase cleavage site
   2484..3194    +  CDS            Q80R: Q80R is a fluorescent protein, derived from Aequorea victoria.
   3195..3260    +  CDS            3xFLAG: three tandem FLAG® epitope tags, followed by an enterokinase cleavage site
   3311..3346    +  misc_feature   MCS (fragment): pUC18/19 multiple cloning site
   3383..3399    -  protein_bind   lac operator: The lac repressor binds to the lac operator to inhibit transcription in E. coli. This inhibition can be relieved by adding lactose or isopropyl-β-D-thiogalactopyranoside (IPTG). lac repressor encoded by lacI
   3407..3437    -  promoter       lac promoter: promoter for the E. coli lac operon
   3452..3473    -  protein_bind   CAP binding site: CAP binding activates transcription in the presence of cAMP. E. coli catabolite activator protein
   3486..3578    -  CDS            lacI (fragment): lac repressor; lacI; The lac repressor binds to the lac operator to inhibit transcription in E. coli. This inhibition can be relieved by adding lactose or isopropyl-β-D-thiogalactopyranoside (IPTG).
   3580..3635    -  rep_origin     RSF ori (fragment): Plasmids containing the RSF 1030 origin of replication can be propagated in E. coli cells that contain additional plasmids with compatible origins.
>Addgene plasmid #99483 | pAP607-2 | addgene full sequence | sequence record 192941 | Addgene NGS Result
GTATCAGCTCACTCAAAGGCGGTAATACGGTTATCCACAGAATCAGGGGATAACGCAGGAAAGAACATGT
GAGCAAAAGGCCAGCAAAAGGCCAGGAACCGTAAAAAGGCCGCGTTGCTGGCGTTTTTCCATAGGCTCCG
CCCCCCTGACGAGCATCACAAAAATCGACGCTCAAGTCAGAGGTGGCGAAACCCGACAGGACTATAAAGA
TACCAGGCGTTTCCCCCTGGAAGCTCCCTCGTGCGCTCTCCTGTTCCGACCCTGCCGCTTACCGGATACC
TGTCCGCCTTTCTCCCTTCGGGAAGCGTGGCGCTTTCTCATAGCTCACGCTGTAGGTATCTCAGTTCGGT
GTAGGTCGTTCGCTCCAAGCTGGGCTGTGTGCACGAACCCCCCGTTCAGCCCGACCGCTGCGCCTTATCC
GGTAACTATCGTCTTGAGTCCAACCCGGTAAGACACGACTTATCGCCACTGGCAGCAGCCACTGGTAACA
GGATTAGCAGAGCGAGGTATGTAGGCGGTGCTACAGAGTTCTTGAAGTGGTGGCCTAACTACGGCTACAC
TAGAAGAACAGTATTTGGTATCTGCGCTCTGCTGAAGCCAGTTACCTTCGGAAAAAGAGTTGGTAGCTCT
TGATCCGGCAAACAAACCACCGCTGGTAGCGGTGGTTTTTTTGTTTGCAAGCAGCAGATTACGCGCAGAA
AAAAAGGATCTCAAGAAGATCCTTTGATCTTTTCTACGGGGTCTGACGCTCAGTGGAACGAAAACTCACG
TTAAGGGATTTTGGTCATGAGATTATCAAAAAGGATCTTCACCTAGATCCTTTTAAATTAAAAATGAAGT
TTTAAATCAATCTAAAGTATATATGAGTAAACTTGGTCTGACAGTTACCAATGCTTAATCAGTGAGGCAC
CTATCTCAGCGATCTGTCTATTTCGTTCATCCATAGTTGCCTGACTCCCCGTCGTGTAGATAACTACGAT
ACGGGAGGGCTTACCATCTGGCCCCAGTGCTGCAATGATACCGCGAGACCCACGCTCACCGGCTCCAGAT
TTATCAGCAATAAACCAGCCAGCCGGAAGGGCCGAGCGCAGAAGTGGTCCTGCAACTTTATCCGCCTCCA
TCCAGTCTATTAATTGTTGCCGGGAAGCTAGAGTAAGTAGTTCGCCAGTTAATAGTTTGCGCAACGTTGT
TGCCATTGCTACAGGCATCGTGGTGTCACGCTCGTCGTTTGGTATGGCTTCATTCAGCTCCGGTTCCCAA
CGATCAAGGCGAGTTACATGATCCCCCATGTTGTGCAAAAAAGCGGTTAGCTCCTTCGGTCCTCCGATCG
TTGTCAGAAGTAAGTTGGCCGCAGTGTTATCACTCATGGTTATGGCAGCACTGCATAATTCTCTTACTGT
CATGCCATCCGTAAGATGCTTTTCTGTGACTGGTGAGTACTCAACCAAGTCATTCTGAGAATAGTGTATG
CGGCGACCGAGTTGCTCTTGCCCGGCGTCAATACGGGATAATACCGCGCCACATAGCAGAACTTTAAAAG
TGCTCATCATTGGAAAACGTTCTTCGGGGCGAAAACTCTCAAGGATCTTACCGCTGTTGAGATCCAGTTC
GATGTAACCCACTCGTGCACCCAACTGATCTTCAGCATCTTTTACTTTCACCAGCGTTTCTGGGTGAGCA
AAAACAGGAAGGCAAAATGCCGCAAAAAAGGGAATAAGGGCGACACGGAAATGTTGAATACTCATACTCT
TCCTTTTTCAATATTATTGAAGCATTTATCAGGGTTATTGTCTCATGAGCGGATACATATTTGAATGTAT
TTAGAAAAATAAACAAATAGGGGTTCCGCGCACATTTCCCCGAAAAGTGCCACCTGACGTCTAAGAAACC
ATTATTATCATGACATTAACCTATAAAAATAGGCGTATCACGAGGCCCTTTCGTCTCGCGCGTTTCGGTG
ATGACGGTGAAAACCTCTGACACATGCAGCTCCCGGAGACGGTCACAGCTTGTCTGTAAGCGGATGCCGG
GAGCAGACAAGCCCGTCAGGGCGCGTCAGCGGGTGTTGGCGGGTGTCGGGGCTGGCTTAACTATGCGGCA
TCAGAGCAGATTGTACTGAGAGTGCACCATATGCGGTGTGAAATACCGCACAGATGCGTAAGGAGAAAAT
ACCGCATCAGGCGCCATTCGCCATTCAGGCTGCGCAACTGTTGGGAAGGGCGATCGGTGCGGGCCTCTTC
GCTATTACGCCAGCTGGCGAAAGGGGGATGTGCTGCAAGGCGATTAAGTTGGGTAACGCCAGGGTTTTCC
CAGTCACGACGTTGTAAAACGACGGCCAGTGAATTCGAGCTCGGTACCCGGGGATCGAGCAAAAGCTCAT
CTCCGAGGAGGACCTCGAAAATTTATATTTTCAGGGTGACTACAAGGACCACGACGGAGACTACAAGGAC
CACGACATCGACTACAAGGACGACGACGACAAGAGTAAAGGAGAAGAACTTTTCACTGGAGTTGTCCCAA
TTCTTGTTGAATTAGATGGTGATGTTAATGGGCACAAATTTTCTGTCAGTGGAGAGGGTGAAGGTGATGC
AACATACGGAAAACTTACCCTTAAATTTATTTGCACTACTGGAAAACTACCTGTTCCATGGCCAACACTT
GTCACTACTTTCTGTTATGGTGTTCAATGCTTCTCGAGATACCCAGATCATATGAAACGGCATGACTTTT
TCAAGAGTGCCATGCCCGAAGGTTATGTACAGGAAAGAACTATATTTTTCAAAGATGACGGGAACTACAA
GACACGTGCTGAAGTCAAGTTTGAAGGTGATACCCTTGTTAATAGAATCGAGTTAAAAGGTATTGATTTT
AAAGAAGATGGAAACATTCTTGGACACAAATTGGAATACAACTATAACTCACACAATGTATACATCATGG
CAGACAAACAAAAGAATGGAATCAAAGTTAACTTCAAAATTAGACACAACATTGAAGATGGAAGCGTTCA
ACTAGCAGACCATTATCAACAAAATACTCCAATTGGCGATGGCCCTGTCCTTTTACCAGACAACCATTAC
CTGTCCACACAATCTGCCCTTTCGAAAGATCCCAACGAAAAGAGAGACCACATGGTCCTTCTTGAGTTTG
TAACAGCTGCTGGGATTACACATGGCATGGACGAACTATACAAAGACTACAAAGACCATGACGGTGATTA
TAAAGATCATGATATCGATTACAAGGATGACGATGACAAGGAGAACCTCTACTTCCAAGGAGAACAAAAA
CTGATATCAGAAGAGGATCTGGATCCTCTAGAGTCGACCTGCAGGCATGCAAGCTTGGCGTAATCATGGT
CATAGCTGTTTCCTGTGTGAAATTGTTATCCGCTCACAATTCCACACAACATACGAGCCGGAAGCATAAA
GTGTAAAGCCTGGGGTGCCTAATGAGTGAGCTAACTCACATTAATTGCGTTGCGCTCACTGCCCGCTTTC
CAGTCGGGAAACCTGTCGTGCCAGCTGCATTAATGAATCGGCCAACGCGCGGGGAGAGGCGGTTTGCGTA
TTGGGCGCTCTTCCGCTTCCTCGCTCACTGACTCGCTGCGCTCGGTCGTTCGGCTGCGGCGAGCG
