>Addgene plasmid #99483 | pAP607-2 | depositor partial sequence | sequence record 182236 | Insert + 15bp up/downstream in Plasmid. See for details the File S1 from Paix et al, Methods 2017
CGGTACCCGGGGATCGAGCAAAAGCTCATCTCCGAGGAGGACCTCGAAAATTTATATTTTCAGGGTGACT
ACAAGGACCACGACGGAGACTACAAGGACCACGACATCGACTACAAGGACGACGACGACAAGAGTAAAGG
AGAAGAACTTTTCACTGGAGTTGTCCCAATTCTTGTTGAATTAGATGGTGATGTTAATGGGCACAAATTT
TCTGTCAGTGGAGAGGGTGAAGGTGATGCAACATACGGAAAACTTACCCTTAAATTTATTTGCACTACTG
GAAAACTACCTGTTCCATGGCCAACACTTGTCACTACTTTCTGTTATGGTGTTCAATGCTTCTCGAGATA
CCCAGATCATATGAAACGGCATGACTTTTTCAAGAGTGCCATGCCCGAAGGTTATGTACAGGAAAGAACT
ATATTTTTCAAAGATGACGGGAACTACAAGACACGTGCTGAAGTCAAGTTTGAAGGTGATACCCTTGTTA
ATAGAATCGAGTTAAAAGGTATTGATTTTAAAGAAGATGGAAACATTCTTGGACACAAATTGGAATACAA
CTATAACTCACACAATGTATACATCATGGCAGACAAACAAAAGAATGGAATCAAAGTTAACTTCAAAATT
AGACACAACATTGAAGATGGAAGCGTTCAACTAGCAGACCATTATCAACAAAATACTCCAATTGGCGATG
GCCCTGTCCTTTTACCAGACAACCATTACCTGTCCACACAATCTGCCCTTTCGAAAGATCCCAACGAAAA
GAGAGACCACATGGTCCTTCTTGAGTTTGTAACAGCTGCTGGGATTACACATGGCATGGACGAACTATAC
AAAGACTACAAAGACCATGACGGTGATTATAAAGATCATGATATCGATTACAAGGATGACGATGACAAGG
AGAACCTCTACTTCCAAGGAGAACAAAAACTGATATCAGAAGAGGATCTGGATCCTCTAGAGTCG
